Addgene plasmid #70063: pTH07
Purpose: artificial transcription template "distal pause"
Depositing lab: Jeff Gelles. Depositing organization: Brandeis University. Publication: Bacterial RNA polymerase can retain sigma70 throughout transcription. Harden TT, Wells CD, Friedman LJ, Landick R, Hochschild A, Kondev J, Gelles J. Proc Natl Acad Sci U S A. 2016 Jan 5. pii: 201513899. 10.1073/pnas.1513899113 PubMed 26733675.
Backbone
  Vector backbone: pFW11 Tet
Growth in bacteria
  Bacterial resistance: Chloramphenicol and Tetracycline, 25 & 10 μg/mL
  Growth temperature: 37°C
  Growth strain: DH5alpha
  Copy number: High Copy
Gene/Insert
  Gene/Insert name: lambda PR' - repeat cassette - E. coli rpoB with inserted pause - lambda TR'
  Species: Synthetic
  GenBank ID: KT326915
Terms and licenses: Academic/Nonprofit Terms; Industry Terms: Not Available to Industry
How to cite: pTH07 was a gift from Jeff Gelles (Addgene plasmid # 70063 ; http://n2t.net/addgene:70063 ; RRID:Addgene_70063)
