[The description below was written by a language model from this plasmid's Addgene catalogue record.]
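Description:
pTH07 is a bacterial plasmid built on the pFW11 Tet backbone that carries a synthetic transcription template referred to as the "distal pause" template. It is maintained as a high-copy plasmid in E. coli under chloramphenicol and tetracycline selection. The record provides no feature table, so the origin of replication and the exact arrangement of the resistance genes are not stated.

The insert is an artificial transcription unit assembled from four parts in order: the bacteriophage lambda PR' promoter, a repeat cassette, a segment of the E. coli rpoB gene into which a pause element has been inserted, and the lambda tR' terminator. PR' is the lambda late promoter, known for a sigma70-dependent promoter-proximal pause. Here, it drives initiation by E. coli RNA polymerase, while tR' defines the end of the transcript. The rpoB sequence appears to serve as a long transcribed spacer rather than as an expressed gene, and the pause engineered into it lies well downstream of the promoter, as the name "distal pause" implies. The function of the repeat cassette is not spelled out in the record. A tandem repeat near the start of a transcript could plausibly serve as a hybridisation target for detecting nascent RNA, but that is an inference.

The associated study concerns whether bacterial RNA polymerase can retain sigma70 throughout transcription. The plasmid therefore most likely serves as a source of defined template DNA for in vitro transcription experiments examining sigma70 retention and pausing during elongation far from the promoter. It is not an expression vector for a protein product.
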