>Addgene plasmid #70063 | pTH07 | addgene partial sequence | sequence record 127281 | pBRforEco 5'-AATAGGCGTATCACGAGGC-3'
GCGGTCACACGTTAGCAGCATGATTGCCACGGATGGCAACATATTAACGGCATGATATTGACTTATTGAA
TAAAATTGGGTAAATTTGACTCAACGATGGGTTAATTCGCTCGGATCCAGACACCACAGACCACACACAA
GACACCACAGACCACACACAAGACACCACAGACCACACACAAGACACCACAGACCACACACAAGACACCA
CAGACCACACACAAGACACCACAGACCACACACAAGACACCACAGACCACACACAGCATGCAACCTGTTC
GTACGTATCGACCGTCGTGCTATAATGGGTTAATTCGCTCCGTAAACTGCCTGCGACCATCATTCTGCGC
GCCCTGAACTACACCACAGAGCAGATCCTCGACCTGTTCTTTGAAAAAGTTATCTTTGAAATCCGTGATA
ACAAGCTGCAGATGGAACTGGTGCCGGAACGCCTGCGTGGTGAAACCGCATCTTTTGACATCGAAGCTAA
CGGTAAAGTGTACGTA
