>Addgene plasmid #70063 | pTH07 | depositor partial sequence | sequence record 127282 | transcription template and 3' flanking region
CCTATAAAAATAGGCGTATCACGAGGCCCTTTCGTCTTCAAGAATTCCAGACAACATTTTGAATGCGGTC
ACACGTTAGCAGCATGATTGCCACGGATGGCAACATATTAACGGCATGATATTGACTTATTGAATAAAAT
TGGGTAAATTTGACTCAACGATGGGTTAATTCGCTCGGATCCAGACACCACAGACCACACACAAGACACC
ACAGACCACACACAAGACACCACAGACCACACACAAGACACCACAGACCACACACAAGACACCACAGACC
ACACACAAGACACCACAGACCACACACAAGACACCACAGACCACACACAGCATGCAACCTGTTCGTACGT
ATCGACCGTCGTGCTATAATGGGTTAATTCGCTCCGTAAACTGCCTGCGACCATCATTCTGCGCGCCCTG
AACTACACCACAGAGCAGATCCTCGACCTGTTCTTTGAAAAAGTTATCTTTGAAATCCGTGATAACAAGC
TGCAGATGGAACTGGTGCCGGAACGCCTGCGTGGTGAAACCGCATCTTTTGACATCGAAGCTAACGGTAA
AGTGTACGTAGAAAAAGGCCGCCGTATCACTGCGCGCCACATTCGCCAGCTGGAAAAAGACGACGTCAAA
CTGATCGAAGTCCCGGTTGAGTACATCGCAGGTAAAGTGGTTGCTAAAGACTATATTGATGAGTCTACCG
GCGAGCTGATCTGCGCAGCGAACATGGAGCTGAGCCTGGATCTGCTGGCTAAGCTGAGCCAGTCTGGTCA
CAAGCGTATCGAAACGCTGTTCACCAACGATCTGGATCACGGCCCATATATCTCTGAAACCTTACGTGTC
GACCCAACTAACGACCGTCTGAGCGCACTGGTAGAAATCTACCGCATGATGCGCCCTGGCGAGCCGCCGA
CTCGTGAAGCAGCTGAAAGCCTGTTCGAGAACCTGTTCTTCTCCGAAGACCGTTATGACTTGTCTGCGGT
TGGTCGTATGAAGTTCAACCGTTCTCTGCTGCGCGAAGAAATCGAAGGTTCCGGTATCCTGAGCAAAGAC
GACATCATTGATGTTATGAAAAAGCTCATCGATATCCGTAACGGTAAAGGCGAAGTCGATGATATCGACC
ACCTCGGCAACCGTCGTATCCGTTCCGTTGGCGAAATGGCGGAAAACCAGTTCCGCGTTGGCCTGGTACG
TGTAGAGCGTGCGGTGAAAGAGCGTCTGTCTCTGGGCGATCTGGATACCCTGATGCCACAGGATATGATC
AACGCCAAGCCGATTTCCGCAGCAGTGAAAGAGTTCTTCGGTTCCAGCCAGCTGTCTCAGTTTATGGACC
AGAACAACCCGCTGTCTGAGATTACGCACAAACGTCGTATCTCCGCACTCGGCCCAGGCGGTCTGACCCG
TGAACGTGCAGGCTTCGAAGTTCGAGACGTACACCCGACTCACTACGGTCGCGTATGTCCAATCGAAACC
CCTGAAGGTCCGAACATCGGTCTGATCAACTCTCTGTCCGTGTACGCACAGACTAACGAATACGGCTTCC
TTGAGACTCCGTATCGTAAAGTGACCGACGGTGTTGTAACTGACGAAATTCACTACCTGTCTGCTATCGA
AGAAGGCAACTACGTTATCGCCCAGGCGAACTCCAACTTGGATGAAGAAGGCCACTTCGTAGAAGACCTG
GTAACTTGCCGTAGCAAAGGCGAATCCAGCTTGTTCAGCCGCGACCAGGTTGACTACATGGACGTATCCA
CCCAGCAGGTGGTATCCGTCGGTGCGTCCCTGATCCCGTTCCTGGAACACGATGACGCCAACCGTGCATT
GATGGGTGCGAACATGCAACGTCAGGCCGTTCCGACTCTGCGCGCTGATAAGCCGCTGGTTGGTACTGGT
ATGGAACGTGCTGTTGCCGTTGACTCCGGTGTAACTGCGGTAGCTAAACGTGGTGGTGTCGTTCAGTACG
TGGATGCTTCCCGTATCGTTATCAAAGTTAACGAAGACGAGATGTATCCGGGTGAAGCAGGTATCGACAT
CTACAACCTGACCAAATACACCCGTTCTAACCAGAACACCTGTATCAACCAGATGCCGTGTGTGTCTCTG
GGTGAACCGGTTGAACGTGGCGACGTGCTGGCAGACGGTCCGTCCACCGACCTCGGTGAACTGGCGCTTG
GTCAGAACATCGCTTACTACCGATTCCGCCTAGTTGGTCACTTCGACGTATCGTCTGGAACTCCAACCAT
CGCAGGCAGAGAGGTCTGCAAAATGCAATCCCGAAACAGTTCGCAGGTAATAGTTAGAGCCTGCATAACG
GTTTCGGGATTTTTTATATCTGCACAACAGGTAAGAGCATTGAGTCGATAATCGACACAGGAAACACATA
TGACCATGATTACGAATTTCGACCTGCAGCCAAGCTTGGCACTGGCCGTCGTTTTACAACGTCGTGACTG
GGAAAACCCTGGCGTTACCCAACTTAATCGCCTTGCAGCACATCCCCCTTTCGCCAG
