>Addgene plasmid #70063 | pTH07 | addgene partial sequence | sequence record 127839 | M13pUC-Fwd 5'-CCCAGTCACGACGTTGTAAAACG-3'
TTCGTAATCATGGTCATATGTGTTTCCTGTGTCGATTATCGACTCAATGCTCTTACCTGTTGTGCAGATA
TAAAAAATCCCGAAACCGTTATGCAGGCTCTAACTATTACCTGCGAACTGTTTCGGGATTGCATTTTGCA
GACCTCTCTGCCTGCGATGGTTGGAGTTCCAGACGATACGTCGAAGTGACCAACTAGGCGGAATCGGTAG
TAAGCGATGTTCTGACCAAGCGCCAGTTCACCGAGGTCGGTGGACGGACCGTCTGCCAGCACGTCGCCAC
GTTCAACCGGTTCACCCAGAGACACACACGGCATCTGGTTGATACAGGTGTTCTGGTTAGAACGGGTGTA
TTTGGTCAGGTTGTAGATGTCGATACCTGCTTCACCCGGATACATCTCGTCTTCGTTAACTTTGATAACG
ATACGGGAAGCATCCACGTACTGAACGACACCACCACGTTTAGCTACCGCAGTTACACCGGAGTCAACGG
CAACAGCACGTTCCATACCAGTACCAACCAGCGGCTTATCAGCGCGCAGAGTCGGAACGGCCTGACGTTG
CATGTTCGCACCCATCAATGCACGGTTGGCGTCATCGTGTTCCAGGAACGGGATCAGGGACGCACCGACG
GATACCACCTGCTGGGTGGATACGTCCATGTAGTCAACCTGGTCGCGGCTGAACAAGCTGGATTCGCCTT
TGCTACGGCAAGTTACCAGGTCTTCTACGAAGTGGCCTTCTTCATCCAAGTTGGAGTTCGCCTGGGCGAT
AACGTAGTTGCCTTCTTCGATAG
